LOCUS       Exported 10705 bp ds-DNA circular SYN 13-MAY-2021
DEFINITION  Expresses FRB-tagged human Akt1(D274A) kinase-inactive mutant.
ACCESSION   .
VERSION     .
KEYWORDS    pHR-FRB:Akt1(D274A)
SOURCE      synthetic DNA construct
  ORGANISM  synthetic DNA construct
REFERENCE   1 (bases 1 to 10705)
  AUTHORS   Ebner M, Lucic I, Leonard TA, Yudushkin I
  TITLE     PI(3,4,5)P3 Engagement Restricts Akt Activity to Cellular Membranes.
  JOURNAL   Mol Cell. 2017 Feb 2;65(3):416-431.e6. doi:
            10.1016/j.molcel.2016.12.028.
  PUBMED    28157504
REFERENCE   2 (bases 1 to 10705)
  AUTHORS   .
  TITLE     Direct Submission
  JOURNAL   Exported May 13, 2021 from SnapGene Server 1.1.58
            http://www.snapgene.com
FEATURES             Location/Qualifiers
     source          1..10705
                     /organism="synthetic DNA construct"
                     /mol_type="other DNA"
     rep_origin      45..633
                     /direction=RIGHT
                     /label=ori
                     /note="high-copy-number ColE1/pMB1/pBR322/pUC origin of
                     replication"
     primer_bind     534..553
                     /label=pBR322ori-F
                     /note="pBR322 origin, forward primer"
     primer_bind     787..804
                     /label=L4440
                     /note="L4440 vector, forward primer"
     primer_bind     complement(874..894)
                     /label=pBABE 3'
                     /note="SV40 enhancer, reverse primer for pBABE vectors"
     promoter        879..1208
                     /label=SV40 promoter
                     /note="SV40 enhancer and early promoter"
     rep_origin      1059..1194
                     /label=SV40 ori
                     /note="SV40 origin of replication"
     primer_bind     1121..1140
                     /label=SV40pro-F
                     /note="SV40 promoter/origin, forward primer"
     intron          2342..2407
                     /label=small t intron
                     /note="SV40 (simian virus 40) small t antigen intron"
     CDS             2537..2557
                     /codon_start=1
                     /product="nuclear localization signal of SV40 (simian virus
                     40) large T antigen"
                     /label=SV40 NLS
                     /translation="PKKKRKV"
     polyA_signal    2982..3116
                     /label=SV40 poly(A) signal
                     /note="SV40 polyadenylation signal"
     primer_bind     complement(3019..3038)
                     /label=SV40pA-R
                     /note="SV40 polyA, reverse primer"
     primer_bind     3073..3092
                     /label=EBV-rev
                     /note="SV40 polyA terminator, reverse primer"
     LTR             3284..3917
                     /label=3' LTR
                     /note="3' long terminal repeat (LTR) from HIV-1"
     misc_feature    3964..4089
                     /label=HIV-1 Psi
                     /note="packaging signal of human immunodeficiency virus
                     type 1"
     misc_feature    4586..4819
                     /label=RRE
                     /note="The Rev response element (RRE) of HIV-1 allows for
                     Rev-dependent mRNA export from the nucleus to the
                     cytoplasm."
     CDS             5004..5048
                     /codon_start=1
                     /product="antigenic peptide corresponding to amino acids
                     655 to 669 of the HIV envelope protein gp41 (Lutje Hulsik
                     et al., 2013)"
                     /label=gp41 peptide
                     /note="recognized by the 2H10 single-chain llama nanobody"
                     /translation="KNEQELLELDKWASL"
     misc_feature    5333..5450
                     /label=cPPT/CTS
                     /note="central polypurine tract and central termination
                     sequence of HIV-1"
     promoter        5603..6010
                     /label=SFFV promoter
                     /note="spleen focus-forming virus long terminal repeat
                     (LTR) promoter"
     CDS             6053..6331
                     /codon_start=1
                     /product="T2098L mutant of FKBP-rapamycin binding domain of
                     human FRAP"
                     /label=FRB*
                     /note="binds synthetic ligands such as AP21967"
                     /translation="ILWHEMWHEGLEEASRLYFGERNVKGMFEVLEPLHAMMERGPQTL
                     KETSFNQAYGRDLMEAQEWCRKYMKSGNVKDLLQAWDLYYHVFRRISK"
     CDS             6344..7780
                     /codon_start=1
                     /gene="AKT1"
                     /product="human serine/threonine protein kinase activated
                     by growth factors"
                     /label=Akt1
                     /translation="MSDVAIVKEGWLHKRGEYIKTWRPRYFLLKNDGTFIGYKERPQDV
                     DQREAPLNNFSVAQCQLMKTERPRPNTFIIRCLQWTTVIERTFHVETPEEREEWTTAIQ
                     TVADGLKKQEEEEMDFRSGSPSDNSGAEEMEVSLAKPKHRVTMNEFEYLKLLGKGTFGK
                     VILVKEKATGRYYAMKILKKEVIVAKDEVAHTLTENRVLQNSRHPFLTALKYSFQTHDR
                     LCFVMEYANGGELFFHLSRERVFSEDRARFYGAEIVSALDYLHSEKNVVYRALKLENLM
                     LDKDGHIKITDFGLCKEGIKDGATMKTFCGTPEYLAPEVLEDNDYGRAVDWWGLGVVMY
                     EMMCGRLPFYNQDHEKLFELILMEEIRFPRTLGPEAKSLLSGLLKKDPKQRLGGGSEDA
                     KEIMQHRFFAGIVWQHVYEKKLSPPFKPQVTSETDTRYFDEEFTAQMITITPPDQDDSM
                     ECVDSERRPHFPQFSYSASGT"
     misc_feature    7852..8440
                     /label=WPRE
                     /note="woodchuck hepatitis virus posttranscriptional
                     regulatory element"
     primer_bind     complement(7905..7925)
                     /label=WPRE-R
                     /note="WPRE, reverse primer"
     CDS             complement(8323..8334)
                     /codon_start=1
                     /product="Factor Xa recognition and cleavage site"
                     /label=Factor Xa site
                     /translation="IEGR"
     primer_bind     complement(8443..8459)
                     /label=KS primer
                     /note="common sequencing primer, one of multiple similar
                     variants"
     primer_bind     complement(8444..8460)
                     /label=pBluescriptKS
                     /note="For pBluescript vector"
     LTR             8550..8783
                     /label=3' LTR (Delta-U3)
                     /note="self-inactivating 3' long terminal repeat (LTR) from
                     HIV-1"
     promoter        complement(8808..8826)
                     /label=SP6 promoter
                     /note="promoter for bacteriophage SP6 RNA polymerase"
     primer_bind     complement(8809..8826)
                     /label=SP6
                     /note="SP6 promoter, forward primer"
     primer_bind     complement(9116..9135)
                     /label=pBRrevBam
                     /note="pBR322 vectors, tet region, downstream of BamHI,
                     reverse primer"
     primer_bind     complement(9349..9368)
                     /label=pRS-marker
                     /note="pRS vectors, use to sequence yeast selectable
                     marker"
     primer_bind     9468..9490
                     /label=pGEX 3'
                     /note="pGEX vectors, reverse primer"
     primer_bind     complement(9528..9546)
                     /label=pBRforEco
                     /note="pBR322 vectors, upsteam of EcoRI site, forward
                     primer"
     promoter        9614..9718
                     /gene="bla"
                     /label=AmpR promoter
     CDS             9719..10579
                     /codon_start=1
                     /gene="bla"
                     /product="beta-lactamase"
                     /label=AmpR
                     /note="confers resistance to ampicillin, carbenicillin, and
                     related antibiotics"
                     /translation="MSIQHFRVALIPFFAAFCLPVFAHPETLVKVKDAEDQLGARVGYI
                     ELDLNSGKILESFRPEERFPMMSTFKVLLCGAVLSRIDAGQEQLGRRIHYSQNDLVEYS
                     PVTEKHLTDGMTVRELCSAAITMSDNTAANLLLTTIGGPKELTAFLHNMGDHVTRLDRW
                     EPELNEAIPNDERDTTMPVAMATTLRKLLTGELLTLASRQQLIDWMEADKVAGPLLRSA
                     LPAGWFIADKSGAGERGSRGIIAALGPDGKPSRIVVIYTTGSQATMDERNRQIAEIGAS
                     LIKHW"
     primer_bind     complement(9937..9956)
                     /label=Amp-R
                     /note="Ampicillin resistance gene, reverse primer"
ORIGIN
        1 ttccactgag cgtcagaccc cgtagaaaag atcaaaggat cttcttgaga tccttttttt
       61 ctgcgcgtaa tctgctgctt gcaaacaaaa aaaccaccgc taccagcggt ggtttgtttg
      121 ccggatcaag agctaccaac tctttttccg aaggtaactg gcttcagcag agcgcagata
      181 ccaaatactg ttcttctagt gtagccgtag ttaggccacc acttcaagaa ctctgtagca
      241 ccgcctacat acctcgctct gctaatcctg ttaccagtgg ctgctgccag tggcgataag
      301 tcgtgtctta ccgggttgga ctcaagacga tagttaccgg ataaggcgca gcggtcgggc
      361 tgaacggggg gttcgtgcac acagcccagc ttggagcgaa cgacctacac cgaactgaga
      421 tacctacagc gtgagctatg agaaagcgcc acgcttcccg aagggagaaa ggcggacagg
      481 tatccggtaa gcggcagggt cggaacagga gagcgcacga gggagcttcc agggggaaac
      541 gcctggtatc tttatagtcc tgtcgggttt cgccacctct gacttgagcg tcgatttttg
      601 tgatgctcgt caggggggcg gagcctatgg aaaaacgcca gcaacgcggc ctttttacgg
      661 ttcctggcct tttgctggcc ttttgctcac atgttctttc ctgcgttatc ccctgattct
      721 gtggataacc gtattaccgc ctttgagtga gctgataccg ctcgccgcag ccgaacgacc
      781 gagcgcagcg agtcagtgag cgaggaagcg gaagagcgcc caatacgcaa accgcctctc
      841 cccgcgcgtt ggccgattca ttaatgcagc tgtggaatgt gtgtcagtta gggtgtggaa
      901 agtccccagg ctccccagca ggcagaagta tgcaaagcat gcatctcaat tagtcagcaa
      961 ccaggtgtgg aaagtcccca ggctccccag caggcagaag tatgcaaagc atgcatctca
     1021 attagtcagc aaccatagtc ccgcccctaa ctccgcccat cccgccccta actccgccca
     1081 gttccgccca ttctccgccc catggctgac taattttttt tatttatgca gaggccgagg
     1141 ccgcctcggc ctctgagcta ttccagaagt agtgaggagg cttttttgga ggcctaggct
     1201 tttgcaaaaa gcttggacac aagacaggct tgcgagatat gtttgagaat accactttat
     1261 cccgcgtcag ggagaggcag tgcgtaaaaa gacgcggact catgtgaaat actggttttt
     1321 agtgcgccag atctctataa tctcgcgcaa cctattttcc cctcgaacac tttttaagcc
     1381 gtagataaac aggctgggac acttcacatg agcgaaaaat acatcgtcac ctgggacatg
     1441 ttgcagatcc atgcacgtaa actcgcaagc cgactgatgc cttctgaaca atggaaaggc
     1501 attattgccg taagccgtgg cggtctgtac cgggtgcgtt actggcgcgt gaactgggta
     1561 ttcgtcatgt cgataccgtt tgtatttcca gctacgatca cgacaaccag cgcgagctta
     1621 aagtgctgaa acgcgcagaa ggcgatggcg aaggcttcat cgttattgat gacctggtgg
     1681 ataccggtgg tactgcggtt gcgattcgtg aaatgtatcc aaaagcgcac tttgtcacca
     1741 tcttcgcaaa accggctggt cgtccgctgg ttgatgacta tgttgttgat atcccgcaag
     1801 atacctggat tgaacagccg tgggatatgg gcgtcgtatt cgtcccgcca atctccggtc
     1861 gctaatcttt tcaacgcctg gcactgccgg gcgttgttct ttttaacttc aggcgggtta
     1921 caatagtttc cagtaagtat tctggaggct gcatccatga cacaggcaaa cctgagcgaa
     1981 accctgttca aaccccgctt taaacatcct gaaacctcga cgctagtccg ccgctttaat
     2041 cacggcgcac aaccgcctgt gcagtcggcc cttgatggta aaaccatccc tcactggtat
     2101 cgcatgatta accgtctgat gtggatctgg cgcggcattg acccacgcga aatcctcgac
     2161 gtccaggcac gtattgtgat gagcgatgcc gaacgtaccg acgatgattt atacgatacg
     2221 gtgattggct accgtggcgg caactggatt tatgagtggg ccccggatct ttgtgaagga
     2281 accttacttc tgtggtgtga cataattgga caaactacct acagagattt aaagctctaa
     2341 ggtaaatata aaatttttaa gtgtataatg tgttaaacta ctgattctaa ttgtttgtgt
     2401 attttagatt ccaacctatg gaactgatga atgggagcag tggtggaatg cctttaatga
     2461 ggaaaacctg ttttgctcag aagaaatgcc atctagtgat gatgaggcta ctgctgactc
     2521 tcaacattct actcctccaa aaaagaagag aaaggtagaa gaccccaagg actttccttc
     2581 agaattgcta agttttttga gtcatgctgt gtttagtaat agaactcttg cttgctttgc
     2641 tatttacacc acaaaggaaa aagctgcact gctatacaag aaaattatgg aaaaatattc
     2701 tgtaaccttt ataagtaggc ataacagtta taatcataac atactgtttt ttcttactcc
     2761 acacaggcat agagtgtctg ctattaataa ctatgctcaa aaattgtgta cctttagctt
     2821 tttaatttgt aaaggggtta ataaggaata tttgatgtat agtgccttga ctagagatca
     2881 taatcagcca taccacattt gtagaggttt tacttgcttt aaaaaacctc ccacacctcc
     2941 ccctgaacct gaaacataaa atgaatgcaa ttgttgttgt taacttgttt attgcagctt
     3001 ataatggtta caaataaagc aatagcatca caaatttcac aaataaagca tttttttcac
     3061 tgcattctag ttgtggtttg tccaaactca tcaatgtatc ttatcatgtc tggatcaact
     3121 ggataactca agctaaccaa aatcatccca aacttcccac cccataccct attaccactg
     3181 ccaattacct gtggtttcat ttactctaaa cctgtgattc ctctgaatta ttttcatttt
     3241 aaagaaattg tatttgttaa atatgtacta caaacttagt agttggaagg gctaattcac
     3301 tcccaaagaa gacaagatat ccttgatctg tggatctacc acacacaagg ctacttccct
     3361 gattagcaga actacacacc agggccaggg gtcagatatc cactgacctt tggatggtgc
     3421 tacaagctag taccagttga gccagataag gtagaagagg ccaataaagg agagaacacc
     3481 agcttgttac accctgtgag cctgcatggg atggatgacc cggagagaga agtgttagag
     3541 tggaggtttg acagccgcct agcatttcat cacgtggccc gagagctgca tccggagtac
     3601 ttcaagaact gctgatatcg agcttgctac aagggacttt ccgctgggga ctttccaggg
     3661 aggcgtggcc tgggcgggac tggggagtgg cgagccctca gatcctgcat ataagcagct
     3721 gctttttgcc tgtactgggt ctctctggtt agaccagatc tgagcctggg agctctctgg
     3781 ctaactaggg aacccactgc ttaagcctca ataaagcttg ccttgagtgc ttcaagtagt
     3841 gtgtgcccgt ctgttgtgtg actctggtaa ctagagatcc ctcagaccct tttagtcagt
     3901 gtggaaaatc tctagcagtg gcgcccgaac agggacttga aagcgaaagg gaaaccagag
     3961 gagctctctc gacgcaggac tcggcttgct gaagcgcgca cggcaagagg cgaggggcgg
     4021 cgactggtga gtacgccaaa aattttgact agcggaggct agaaggagag agatgggtgc
     4081 gagagcgtca gtattaagcg ggggagaatt agatcgcgat gggaaaaaat tcggttaagg
     4141 ccagggggaa agaaaaaata taaattaaaa catatagtat gggcaagcag ggagctagaa
     4201 cgattcgcag ttaatcctgg cctgttagaa acatcagaag gctgtagaca aatactggga
     4261 cagctacaac catcccttca gacaggatca gaagaactta gatcattata taatacagta
     4321 gcaaccctct attgtgtgca tcaaaggata gagataaaag acaccaagga agctttagac
     4381 aagatagagg aagagcaaaa caaaagtaag accaccgcac agcaagcggc cggccgctga
     4441 tcttcagacc tggaggagga gatatgaggg acaattggag aagtgaatta tataaatata
     4501 aagtagtaaa aattgaacca ttaggagtag cacccaccaa ggcaaagaga agagtggtgc
     4561 agagagaaaa aagagcagtg ggaataggag ctttgttcct tgggttcttg ggagcagcag
     4621 gaagcactat gggcgcagcg tcaatgacgc tgacggtaca ggccagacaa ttattgtctg
     4681 gtatagtgca gcagcagaac aatttgctga gggctattga ggcgcaacag catctgttgc
     4741 aactcacagt ctggggcatc aagcagctcc aggcaagaat cctggctgtg gaaagatacc
     4801 taaaggatca acagctcctg gggatttggg gttgctctgg aaaactcatt tgcaccactg
     4861 ctgtgccttg gaatgctagt tggagtaata aatctctgga acagatttgg aatcacacga
     4921 cctggatgga gtgggacaga gaaattaaca attacacaag cttaatacac tccttaattg
     4981 aagaatcgca aaaccagcaa gaaaagaatg aacaagaatt attggaatta gataaatggg
     5041 caagtttgtg gaattggttt aacataacaa attggctgtg gtatataaaa ttattcataa
     5101 tgatagtagg aggcttggta ggtttaagaa tagtttttgc tgtactttct atagtgaata
     5161 gagttaggca gggatattca ccattatcgt ttcagaccca cctcccaacc ccgaggggac
     5221 ccgacaggcc cgaaggaata gaagaagaag gtggagagag agacagagac agatccattc
     5281 gattagtgaa cggatctcga cggtatcgcc aaatggcagt attcatccac aattttaaaa
     5341 gaaaaggggg gattgggggg tacagtgcag gggaaagaat agtagacata atagcaacag
     5401 acatacaaac taaagaatta caaaaacaaa ttacaaaaat tcaaaatttt cgggtttatt
     5461 acagggacag cagagatcca gtttggatcg ataagcttga tatcgaattc ctgcagcccc
     5521 gataaaataa aagattttat ttagtctcca gaaaaagggg ggaatgaaag accccacctg
     5581 taggtttggc aagctagctg cagtaacgcc attttgcaag gcatggaaaa ataccaaacc
     5641 aagaatagag aagttcagat caagggcggg tacatgaaaa tagctaacgt tgggccaaac
     5701 aggatatctg cggtgagcag tttcggcccc ggcccggggc caagaacaga tggtcaccgc
     5761 agtttcggcc ccggcccgag gccaagaaca gatggtcccc agatatggcc caaccctcag
     5821 cagtttctta agacccatca gatgtttcca ggctccccca aggacctgaa atgaccctgc
     5881 gccttatttg aattaaccaa tcagcctgct tctcgcttct gttcgcgcgc ttctgcttcc
     5941 cgagctctat aaaagagctc acaacccctc actcggcgcg ccagtcctcc gacagactga
     6001 gtcgcccggg ggggatctgg agctctcgag aattctcacg cgcgccacca tgatcctctg
     6061 gcatgagatg tggcatgaag gcctggaaga ggcatctcgt ttgtactttg gggaaaggaa
     6121 cgtgaaaggc atgtttgagg tgctggagcc cttgcatgct atgatggaac ggggccccca
     6181 gactctgaag gaaacatcct ttaatcaggc ctatggtcga gatttaatgg aggcccaaga
     6241 gtggtgcagg aagtacatga aatcagggaa tgtcaaggac ctcctccaag cctgggacct
     6301 ctattatcat gtgttccgac gaatctcaaa gacgcgtgcc accatgagcg acgtggctat
     6361 tgtgaaggag ggttggctgc acaaacgagg ggagtacatc aagacctggc ggccacgcta
     6421 cttcctcctc aagaatgatg gcaccttcat tggctacaag gagcggccgc aggatgtgga
     6481 ccaacgtgag gctcccctca acaacttctc tgtggcgcag tgccagctga tgaagacgga
     6541 gcggccccgg cccaacacct tcatcatccg ctgcctgcag tggaccactg tcatcgaacg
     6601 caccttccat gtggagactc ctgaggagcg ggaggagtgg acaaccgcca tccagactgt
     6661 ggctgacggc ctcaagaagc aggaggagga ggagatggac ttccggtcgg gctcacccag
     6721 tgacaactca ggggctgaag agatggaggt gtccctggcc aagcccaagc accgcgtgac
     6781 catgaacgag tttgagtacc tgaagctgct gggcaagggc actttcggca aggtgatcct
     6841 ggtgaaggag aaggccacag gccgctacta cgccatgaag atcctcaaga aggaagtcat
     6901 cgtggccaag gacgaggtgg cccacacact caccgagaac cgcgtcctgc agaactccag
     6961 gcaccccttc ctcacagccc tgaagtactc tttccagacc cacgaccgcc tctgctttgt
     7021 catggagtac gccaacgggg gcgagctgtt cttccacctg tcccgggagc gtgtgttctc
     7081 cgaggaccgg gcccgcttct atggcgctga gattgtgtca gccctggact acctgcactc
     7141 ggagaagaac gtggtgtacc gggccctcaa gctggagaac ctcatgctgg acaaggacgg
     7201 gcacattaag atcacagact tcgggctgtg caaggagggg atcaaggacg gtgccaccat
     7261 gaagaccttt tgcggcacac ctgagtacct ggcccccgag gtgctggagg acaatgacta
     7321 cggccgtgca gtggactggt gggggctggg cgtggtcatg tacgagatga tgtgcggtcg
     7381 cctgcccttc tacaaccagg accatgagaa gctttttgag ctcatcctca tggaggagat
     7441 ccgcttcccg cgcacgcttg gtcccgaggc caagtccttg ctttcagggc tgctcaagaa
     7501 ggaccccaag cagaggcttg gcgggggctc cgaggacgcc aaggagatca tgcagcatcg
     7561 cttctttgcc ggtatcgtgt ggcagcacgt gtacgagaag aagctcagcc cacccttcaa
     7621 gccccaggtc acgtcggaga ctgacaccag gtattttgat gaggagttca cggcccagat
     7681 gatcaccatc acaccacctg accaagatga cagcatggag tgtgtggaca gcgagcgcag
     7741 gccccacttc ccccagttct cctactcggc cagcggcacg gcggatccat gagcggccgc
     7801 gactctagag tcgacctgca ggcatgcaag cttgatatca agcttatcga taatcaacct
     7861 ctggattaca aaatttgtga aagattgact ggtattctta actatgttgc tccttttacg
     7921 ctatgtggat acgctgcttt aatgcctttg tatcatgcta ttgcttcccg tatggctttc
     7981 attttctcct ccttgtataa atcctggttg ctgtctcttt atgaggagtt gtggcccgtt
     8041 gtcaggcaac gtggcgtggt gtgcactgtg tttgctgacg caacccccac tggttggggc
     8101 attgccacca cctgtcagct cctttccggg actttcgctt tccccctccc tattgccacg
     8161 gcggaactca tcgccgcctg ccttgcccgc tgctggacag gggctcggct gttgggcact
     8221 gacaattccg tggtgttgtc ggggaaatca tcgtcctttc cttggctgct cgcctgtgtt
     8281 gccacctgga ttctgcgcgg gacgtccttc tgctacgtcc cttcggccct caatccagcg
     8341 gaccttcctt cccgcggcct gctgccggct ctgcggcctc ttccgcgtct tcgccttcgc
     8401 cctcagacga gtcggatctc cctttgggcc gcctccccgc atcgataccg tcgacctcga
     8461 gggaattaat tcgagctcgg tacctttaag accaatgact tacaaggcag ctgtagatct
     8521 tagccacttt ttaaaagaaa aggggggact ggaagggcta attcactccc aacgaagaca
     8581 agatctgctt tttgcttgta ctgggtctct ctggttagac cagatctgag cctgggagct
     8641 ctctggctaa ctagggaacc cactgcttaa gcctcaataa agcttgcctt gagtgcttca
     8701 agtagtgtgt gcccgtctgt tgtgtgactc tggtaactag agatccctca gaccctttta
     8761 gtcagtgtgg aaaatctcta gcagcatcta gaattaattc cgtgtattct atagtgtcac
     8821 ctaaatcgta tgtgtatgat acataaggtt atgtattaat tgtagccgcg ttctaacgac
     8881 aatatgtaca agcctaattg tgtagcatct ggcttactga agcagaccct atcatctctc
     8941 tcgtaaactg ccgtcagagt cggtttggtt ggacgaacct tctgagtttc tggtaacgcc
     9001 gtcccgcacc cggaaatggt cagcgaacca atcagcaggg tcatcgctag ccagatcctc
     9061 tacgccggac gcatcgtggc cggcatcacc ggcgccacag gtgcggttgc tggcgcctat
     9121 atcgccgaca tcaccgatgg ggaagatcgg gctcgccact tcgggctcat gagcgcttgt
     9181 ttcggcgtgg gtatggtggc aggccccgtg gccgggggac tgttgggcgc catctccttg
     9241 catgcaccat tccttgcggc ggcggtgctc aacggcctca acctactact gggctgcttc
     9301 ctaatgcagg agtcgcataa gggagagcgt cgaatggtgc actctcagta caatctgctc
     9361 tgatgccgca tagttaagcc agccccgaca cccgccaaca cccgctgacg cgccctgacg
     9421 ggcttgtctg ctcccggcat ccgcttacag acaagctgtg accgtctccg ggagctgcat
     9481 gtgtcagagg ttttcaccgt catcaccgaa acgcgcgaga cgaaagggcc tcgtgatacg
     9541 cctattttta taggttaatg tcatgataat aatggtttct tagacgtcag gtggcacttt
     9601 tcggggaaat gtgcgcggaa cccctatttg tttatttttc taaatacatt caaatatgta
     9661 tccgctcatg agacaataac cctgataaat gcttcaataa tattgaaaaa ggaagagtat
     9721 gagtattcaa catttccgtg tcgcccttat tccctttttt gcggcatttt gccttcctgt
     9781 ttttgctcac ccagaaacgc tggtgaaagt aaaagatgct gaagatcagt tgggtgcacg
     9841 agtgggttac atcgaactgg atctcaacag cggtaagatc cttgagagtt ttcgccccga
     9901 agaacgtttt ccaatgatga gcacttttaa agttctgcta tgtggcgcgg tattatcccg
     9961 tattgacgcc gggcaagagc aactcggtcg ccgcatacac tattctcaga atgacttggt
    10021 tgagtactca ccagtcacag aaaagcatct tacggatggc atgacagtaa gagaattatg
    10081 cagtgctgcc ataaccatga gtgataacac tgcggccaac ttacttctga caacgatcgg
    10141 aggaccgaag gagctaaccg cttttttgca caacatgggg gatcatgtaa ctcgccttga
    10201 tcgttgggaa ccggagctga atgaagccat accaaacgac gagcgtgaca ccacgatgcc
    10261 tgtagcaatg gcaacaacgt tgcgcaaact attaactggc gaactactta ctctagcttc
    10321 ccggcaacaa ttaatagact ggatggaggc ggataaagtt gcaggaccac ttctgcgctc
    10381 ggcccttccg gctggctggt ttattgctga taaatctgga gccggtgagc gtgggtctcg
    10441 cggtatcatt gcagcactgg ggccagatgg taagccctcc cgtatcgtag ttatctacac
    10501 gacggggagt caggcaacta tggatgaacg aaatagacag atcgctgaga taggtgcctc
    10561 actgattaag cattggtaac tgtcagacca agtttactca tatatacttt agattgattt
    10621 aaaacttcat ttttaattta aaaggatcta ggtgaagatc ctttttgata atctcatgac
    10681 caaaatccct taacgtgagt tttcg
//
